Addgene plasmid #216058: AA015
Purpose: Fragmid fragment: (2A Selection) Puromycin resistance, T2A, EGFP
Depositing lab: John Doench. Publication: Modular vector assembly enables rapid assessment of emerging CRISPR technologies. McGee AV, Liu YV, Griffith AL, Szegletes ZM, Wen B, Kraus C, Miller NW, Steger RJ, Escude Velasco B, Bosch JA, Zirin JD, Viswanatha R, Sontheimer EJ, Goodale A, Greene MA, Green TM, Doench JG. Cell Genom. 2024 Mar 13;4(3):100519. doi: 10.1016/j.xgen.2024.100519. PubMed 38484704.
Backbone
  Vector backbone: pUC57-Kan
  Vector type: Fragment
Growth in bacteria
  Bacterial resistance: Kanamycin, 50 μg/mL
  Growth temperature: 37°C
  Growth strain: DH5alpha
  Copy number: Unknown
Gene/Insert
  Gene/Insert name: P2A_v1.1; PuroR_v1.1; T2A_v1.2; EGFP_v1.1; Stop
  Species: Other
  Cloning method: Unknown
Resource information
  A portion of this plasmid was derived from a plasmid made by: Genscript ID: U5664GC010-44
Terms and licenses: Academic/Nonprofit Terms; Industry Terms: Not Available to Industry
Depositor comments: Please visit https://www.biorxiv.org/content/10.1101/2023.10.25.564061v1 for bioRxiv preprint.
How to cite: AA015 was a gift from John Doench (Addgene plasmid # 216058 ; http://n2t.net/addgene:216058 ; RRID:Addgene_216058)
