[The description below was written by a language model from this plasmid's Addgene catalogue record and pLannotate feature annotations shown in this document.]
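Description:
AA015 is a "fragment" plasmid from the Fragmid modular vector assembly system, a toolkit designed for building and comparing CRISPR expression vectors from interchangeable parts. It is not an expression vector in its own right. It is a roughly 4 kb storage plasmid based on pUC57-Kan that holds one module, designated a "2A Selection" fragment, for later assembly into a destination vector. It is propagated in E. coli using the high-copy ColE1/pUC-type origin and is selected with kanamycin through an aminoglycoside phosphotransferase gene. The remaining annotated backbone elements (lacZα fragment, lac promoter and operator, CAP binding site, and partial lacI, bom and rop sequences) are remnants of the pUC cloning backbone flanking the insert.

According to the catalogue entry, the payload is a single open reading frame segment consisting of a P2A peptide, puromycin N-acetyltransferase, a T2A peptide, EGFP and a stop codon. The feature table confirms PuroR, T2A and EGFP in that order on the forward strand. The leading P2A is not annotated, although there is unannotated space upstream of PuroR where it would lie. No eukaryotic promoter or polyadenylation signal is annotated, consistent with the module being intended to sit in frame downstream of another coding sequence supplied by a neighbouring fragment. In an assembled vector, the 2A sequences cause ribosomal skipping, so that the upstream protein, the puromycin resistance enzyme and EGFP are produced as separate polypeptides from one transcript. This allows both drug selection and fluorescent tracking of cells carrying the construct. The record does not state the cloning method or the assembly sites used.
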