Features (pLannotate 1.2.2; 12 found; start..end, strand, type, name):
    137..236     +  misc_feature   bom (fragment): basis of mobility region from pBR322
    242..399     -  CDS            lacZα (fragment): LacZα fragment of β-galactosidase; lacZ fragment
    500..1094    +  CDS            PuroR (fragment): puromycin N-acetyltransferase; pac from Streptomyces; confers resistance to puromycin
   1101..1154    +  CDS            T2A: 2A peptide from Thosea asigna virus capsid protein Eukaryotic ribosomes fail to insert a peptide bond between the Gly and Pro residues, yielding separate polypeptides.
   1155..1868    +  CDS            EGFP: EGFP is a basic (constitutively fluorescent) green fluorescent protein published in 1996, derived from Aequorea victoria. It is reported to be a rapidly-maturing weak dimer with moderate acid sensitivity.
   1979..1995    -  protein_bind   lac operator: The lac repressor binds to the lac operator to inhibit transcription in E. coli. This inhibition can be relieved by adding lactose or isopropyl-β-D-thiogalactopyranoside (IPTG). lac repressor encoded by lacI
   2003..2033    -  promoter       lac promoter: promoter for the E. coli lac operon
   2048..2069    -  protein_bind   CAP binding site: CAP binding activates transcription in the presence of cAMP. E. coli catabolite activator protein
   2082..2174    -  CDS            lacI (fragment): lac repressor; lacI; The lac repressor binds to the lac operator to inhibit transcription in E. coli. This inhibition can be relieved by adding lactose or isopropyl-β-D-thiogalactopyranoside (IPTG).
   2357..2945    -  rep_origin     ori: high-copy-number ColE1/pMB1/pBR322/pUC origin of replication
   3123..3932    -  CDS            KanR: aminoglycoside phosphotransferase; aph(3')-Ia; confers resistance to kanamycin in bacteria or G418 (Geneticin®) in eukaryotes
   4039..35      +  CDS            rop (fragment) (across the origin): Rop protein, which maintains plasmids at low copy number; rop
>Addgene plasmid #216058 | AA015 | addgene full sequence | sequence record 431548 | Addgene NGS Result
TCGCGCGTTTCGGTGATGACGGTGAAAACCTCTGACACATGCAGCTCCCGGAGACGGTCACAGCTTGTCT
GTAAGCGGATGCCGGGAGCAGACAAGCCCGTCAGGGCGCGTCAGCGGGTGTTGGCGGGTGTCGGGGCTGG
CTTAACTATGCGGCATCAGAGCAGATTGTACTGAGAGTGCACCATATGCGGTGTGAAATACCGCACAGAT
GCGTAAGGAGAAAATACCGCATCAGGCGCCATTCGCCATTCAGGCTGCGCAACTGTTGGGAAGGGCGATC
GGTGCGGGCCTCTTCGCTATTACGCCAGCTGGCGAAAGGGGGATGTGCTGCAAGGCGATTAAGTTGGGTA
ACGCCAGGGTTTTCCCAGTCACGACGTTGTAAAACGACGGCCAGAGAATTCGAGCTCGGTACCTCGCGAA
TACATCTAGATGAAGACGGAAGCGCAACAAACTTCTCTCTGCTGAAACAAGCCGGAGATGTCGAAGAGAA
TCCTGGACCGACCGAGTACAAGCCCACGGTGCGCCTCGCCACCCGCGACGACGTCCCCAGGGCCGTACGC
ACCCTCGCCGCCGCGTTCGCCGACTACCCCGCCACGCGCCACACCGTCGATCCGGACCGCCACATCGAGC
GGGTCACCGAGCTGCAAGAACTCTTCCTCACGCGCGTCGGGCTCGACATCGGCAAGGTGTGGGTCGCGGA
CGACGGCGCCGCGGTGGCGGTCTGGACCACGCCGGAGAGCGTCGAAGCGGGGGCGGTGTTCGCCGAGATC
GGCCCGCGCATGGCCGAGTTGAGCGGTTCCCGGCTGGCCGCGCAGCAACAGATGGAAGGCCTCCTGGCGC
CGCACCGGCCCAAGGAGCCCGCGTGGTTCCTGGCCACCGTCGGAGTCTCGCCCGACCACCAGGGCAAGGG
TCTGGGCAGCGCCGTCGTGCTCCCCGGAGTGGAGGCGGCCGAGCGCGCCGGGGTGCCCGCCTTCCTGGAG
ACCTCCGCGCCCCGCAACCTCCCCTTCTACGAGCGGCTCGGCTTCACCGTCACCGCCGACGTCGAGGTGC
CCGAAGGACCGCGCACCTGGTGCATGACCCGCAAGCCCGGTGCCGGATCCGAGGGCAGGGGAAGCCTTCT
AACATGCGGGGACGTGGAGGAAAATCCCGGCCCCGTGAGCAAGGGCGAGGAGCTGTTCACCGGGGTGGTG
CCCATCCTGGTCGAGCTGGACGGCGACGTAAACGGCCACAAGTTCAGCGTGTCCGGCGAGGGCGAGGGCG
ATGCCACCTACGGCAAGCTGACCCTGAAGTTCATCTGCACCACCGGCAAGCTGCCCGTGCCCTGGCCCAC
CCTCGTGACCACCCTGACCTACGGCGTGCAGTGCTTCAGCCGCTACCCCGACCACATGAAGCAGCACGAC
TTCTTCAAGTCCGCCATGCCCGAAGGCTACGTCCAGGAGCGCACCATCTTCTTCAAGGACGACGGCAACT
ACAAGACCCGCGCCGAGGTGAAGTTCGAGGGCGACACCCTGGTGAACCGCATCGAGCTGAAGGGCATCGA
CTTCAAGGAGGACGGCAACATCCTGGGGCACAAGCTGGAGTACAACTACAACAGCCACAACGTCTATATC
ATGGCCGACAAGCAGAAGAACGGCATCAAGGTGAACTTCAAGATCCGCCACAACATCGAGGACGGCAGCG
TGCAGCTCGCCGACCACTACCAGCAGAACACCCCCATCGGCGACGGCCCCGTGCTGCTGCCCGACAACCA
CTACCTGAGCACCCAGTCCGCCCTGAGCAAAGACCCCAACGAGAAGCGCGATCACATGGTCCTGCTGGAG
TTCGTGACCGCCGCCGGGATCACTCTCGGCATGGACGAGCTGTACAAGTCCTGATAAATTCCAGTCTTCG
GAACCAAATCGGATCCCGGGCCCGTCGACTGCAGAGGCCTGCATGCAAGCTTGGTGTAATCATGGTCATA
GCTGTTTCCTGTGTGAAATTGTTATCCGCTCACAATTCCACACAACATACGAGCCGGAAGCATAAAGTGT
AAAGCCTGGGGTGCCTAATGAGTGAGCTAACTCACATTAATTGCGTTGCGCTCACTGCCCGCTTTCCAGT
CGGGAAACCTGTCGTGCCAGCTGCATTAATGAATCGGCCAACGCGCGGGGAGAGGCGGTTTGCGTATTGG
GCGCTCTTCCGCTTCCTCGCTCACTGACTCGCTGCGCTCGGTCGTTCGGCTGCGGCGAGCGGTATCAGCT
CACTCAAAGGCGGTAATACGGTTATCCACAGAATCAGGGGATAACGCAGGAAAGAACATGTGAGCAAAAG
GCCAGCAAAAGGCCAGGAACCGTAAAAAGGCCGCGTTGCTGGCGTTTTTCCATAGGCTCCGCCCCCCTGA
CGAGCATCACAAAAATCGACGCTCAAGTCAGAGGTGGCGAAACCCGACAGGACTATAAAGATACCAGGCG
TTTCCCCCTGGAAGCTCCCTCGTGCGCTCTCCTGTTCCGACCCTGCCGCTTACCGGATACCTGTCCGCCT
TTCTCCCTTCGGGAAGCGTGGCGCTTTCTCATAGCTCACGCTGTAGGTATCTCAGTTCGGTGTAGGTCGT
TCGCTCCAAGCTGGGCTGTGTGCACGAACCCCCCGTTCAGCCCGACCGCTGCGCCTTATCCGGTAACTAT
CGTCTTGAGTCCAACCCGGTAAGACACGACTTATCGCCACTGGCAGCAGCCACTGGTAACAGGATTAGCA
GAGCGAGGTATGTAGGCGGTGCTACAGAGTTCTTGAAGTGGTGGCCTAACTACGGCTACACTAGAAGAAC
AGTATTTGGTATCTGCGCTCTGCTGAAGCCAGTTACCTTCGGAAAAAGAGTTGGTAGCTCTTGATCCGGC
AAACAAACCACCGCTGGTAGCGGTGGTTTTTTTGTTTGCAAGCAGCAGATTACGCGCAGAAAAAAAGGAT
CTCAAGAAGATCCTTTGATCTTTTCTACGGGGTCTGACGCTCAGTGGAACGAAAACTCACGTTAAGGGAT
TTTGGTCATGAGATTATCAAAAAGGATCTTCACCTAGATCCTTTTAAATTAAAAATGAAGTTTTAAATCA
AGCCCAATCTGAATAATGTTACAACCAATTAACCAATTCTGATTAGAAAAACTCATCGAGCATCAAATGA
AACTGCAATTTATTCATATCAGGATTATCAATACCATATTTTTGAAAAAGCCGTTTCTGTAATGAAGGAG
AAAACTCACCGAGGCAGTTCCATAGGATGGCAAGATCCTGGTATCGGTCTGCGATTCCGACTCGTCCAAC
ATCAATACAACCTATTAATTTCCCCTCGTCAAAAATAAGGTTATCAAGTGAGAAATCACCATGAGTGACG
ACTGAATCCGGTGAGAATGGCAAAAGTTTATGCATTTCTTTCCAGACTTGTTCAACAGGCCAGCCATTAC
GCTCGTCATCAAAATCACTCGCATCAACCAAACCGTTATTCATTCGTGATTGCGCCTGAGCGAGACGAAA
TACGCGATCGCTGTTAAAAGGACAATTACAAACAGGAATCGAATGCAACCGGCGCAGGAACACTGCCAGC
GCATCAACAATATTTTCACCTGAATCAGGATATTCTTCTAATACCTGGAATGCTGTTTTTCCGGGGATCG
CAGTGGTGAGTAACCATGCATCATCAGGAGTACGGATAAAATGCTTGATGGTCGGAAGAGGCATAAATTC
CGTCAGCCAGTTTAGTCTGACCATCTCATCTGTAACATCATTGGCAACGCTACCTTTGCCATGTTTCAGA
AACAACTCTGGCGCATCGGGCTTCCCATACAAGCGATAGATTGTCGCACCTGATTGCCCGACATTATCGC
GAGCCCATTTATACCCATATAAATCAGCATCCATGTTGGAATTTAATCGCGGCCTCGACGTTTCCCGTTG
AATATGGCTCATAACACCCCTTGTATTACTGTTTATGTAAGCAGACAGTTTTATTGTTCATGATGATATA
TTTTTATCTTGTGCAATGTAACATCAGAGATTTTGAGACACGGGCCAGAGCTGCA
